Addgene plasmid #245955: huCof WT SSR RedTrack
Purpose: Expression of WT coifilin resistant to shRNA in cells coexpressing mRFP
Depositing lab: James Bamburg. Depositing organization: Colorado State University, Fort Collins.
Backbone
  Vector backbone: RedTrack CMV
  Backbone manufacturer: James Bamburg (Addgene #50957)
  Backbone size w/o insert (bp): 9081
  Vector type: Mammalian Expression
  Selectable markers: Neomycin (select with G418)
Growth in bacteria
  Bacterial resistance: Kanamycin, 50 μg/mL
  Growth temperature: 37°C
  Growth strain: DH5alpha
  Copy number: High Copy
Gene/Insert
  Gene/Insert name: cofilin 1 (cfl1)
  Species: H. sapiens (human)
  Mutation: silent mutations (NTs 67 to 75) in which TCTTCAACG is replaced with AGCTCAACC and NTs 206-218 in which CACTTTTGTCAAG is replaced with GACGTTTGTGAAA
  Entrez Gene: CFL1 (a.k.a. CFL, HEL-S-15, cofilin)
  Promoter: CMV for huCof WT and separate CMV for mRFP
  Cloning method: Restriction Enzyme; 5′ cloning site Unspecified (unknown if destroyed); 3′ cloning site Unspecified (unknown if destroyed)
  Sequencing primers: 5′ Unspecified
Terms and licenses: Academic/Nonprofit Terms; Industry Terms: Not Available to Industry
Depositor comments: The silent mutations protect expression against two human shRNAs (CCACCTTTGTCAAGATGCT and AAGTCTTCAACGCCAGAGGAG) that target different sequences in cofilin.
How to cite: huCof WT SSR RedTrack was a gift from James Bamburg (Addgene plasmid # 245955 ; http://n2t.net/addgene:245955 ; RRID:Addgene_245955)
