[The description below was written by a language model from this plasmid's Addgene catalogue record and pLannotate feature annotations shown in this document.]
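Description:
huCof WT SSR RedTrack is a mammalian expression plasmid built on the RedTrack CMV backbone, an adenoviral shuttle-type vector of about 9.7 kb. It is propagated in E. coli from a high-copy ColE1/pUC-type origin under kanamycin selection. The Tn5 NeoR/KanR aminoglycoside phosphotransferase gene provides this resistance, and the record also lists it as a neomycin/G418 marker, although the annotation shows no dedicated mammalian promoter for it. An f1 origin and a remnant β-lactamase fragment are also annotated. The backbone carries adenovirus serotype 5 elements: two inverted terminal repeats, the Ψ packaging signal, and stretches of adenoviral sequence covering the IX and IVa2 genes and part of the E4 region. In AdTrack-style shuttle vectors, such stretches typically act as homology arms for recombination into an adenoviral genome plasmid, though the record describes the vector only as mammalian expression.

The payload consists of two independent transcription units in the same orientation, each with its own CMV enhancer/promoter and SV40 polyadenylation signal. One drives wild-type human cofilin 1 (CFL1), an F-actin binding and depolymerizing protein, and the other drives mRFP1. Red fluorescence therefore marks transfected or transduced cells without fusing a tag to cofilin. The cofilin coding sequence carries two clusters of silent nucleotide substitutions that leave the protein unchanged but disrupt the target sites of two different human cofilin shRNAs. The construct is thus suited to rescue or replacement experiments, in which endogenous cofilin is knocked down and the shRNA-resistant wild-type protein is re-expressed in cells identifiable by mRFP. The cloning sites used for the insert are not stated.
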