Features (pLannotate 1.2.2; 25 found; start..end, strand, type, name):
     44..402     -  rep_origin     f1 ori (sequence partly withheld): f1 bacteriophage origin of replication; arrow indicates direction of (+) strand synthesis
    440..542     +  repeat_region  ITR: inverted terminal repeat of human adenovirus serotype 5 inverted
    630..780     +  misc_signal    Ad5 Ψ: packaging signal for adenovirus serotype 5
    923..1044    -  polyA_signal   SV40 poly(A) signal: SV40 polyadenylation signal
   1067..1150    -  CDS            large T antigen (fragment): large T antigen from SV40 (simian virus 40)
   1192..1869    -  CDS            mRFP1: monomeric derivative of DsRed (Campbell et al., 2002) mammalian codon-optimized
   1912..2115    -  promoter       CMV promoter: human cytomegalovirus (CMV) immediate early promoter
   2116..2419    -  enhancer       CMV enhancer: human cytomegalovirus immediate early enhancer
   2505..2626    -  polyA_signal   SV40 poly(A) signal: SV40 polyadenylation signal
   2649..2733    -  CDS            large T antigen (fragment): large T antigen from SV40 (simian virus 40)
   2786..3283    -  CDS            CFL1: COF1_HUMAN - Also known as CFL. Experimental evidence at protein level: Swiss-Prot protein existence level 1. Binds to F-actin and exhibits pH-sensitive F-actin depolymerizing activity (PubMed:11812157). In conjunction with the subcortical maternal complex (SCMC), plays an essential role for zygotes to progress beyond the first embryonic cell divisions via regulation of actin dynamics (PubMed:15580268). Required for the centralization of the mitotic spindle and symmetric division of zygotes (By similarity). Plays a role in the regulation of cell morphology and cytoskeletal organization in epit
   3290..3312    -  misc_feature   MCS (fragment): pBluescript multiple cloning site
   3341..3544    -  promoter       CMV promoter: human cytomegalovirus (CMV) immediate early promoter
   3545..3848    -  enhancer       CMV enhancer: human cytomegalovirus immediate early enhancer
   4010..4429    +  CDS            IX: CAP9_ADE05 - Experimental evidence at protein level: Swiss-Prot protein existence level 1. Structural component of the virion that acts as a cement protein on the capsid exterior and forms triskelion structures consisting of three molecules that stabilize three hexon trimers at the center of each icosahedral facet and fixes the peripentonal hexons. Dispensable for assembly. During virus entry, recruits the anterograde motor kinesin-1 to the capsid docked at the nuclear pore complex thereby subjecting the docked capsid to a pulling force. The resulting tension leads to capsid disruption, disper
   4495..5829    -  CDS            IVa2: PKG1_ADE05 - Experimental evidence at protein level: Swiss-Prot protein existence level 1. Component of the packaging machinery which encapsidates the viral DNA into preformed capsids and transcriptional activator of the viral major late promoter (MLP). Binds, along with packaging proteins 2 and 3, to the specific packaging sequence on the left end of viral genomic DNA and displays ATPase activity thereby providing the power stroke of the packaging machinery. The activity of packaging protein IVa2 is stimulated by protein 33K which acts as a terminase. May be the protein that pumps DNA into th
   6202..6363    -  CDS            E4RF2_ADE02 (fragment): Protein predicted: Swiss-Prot protein existence level 4. From Human adenovirus C serotype 2 (HAdV-2) (Human adenovirus 2).
   6414..6797    -  CDS            E4RF1_ADE02: Experimental evidence at protein level: Swiss-Prot protein existence level 1. May modulate tight-junctions functions of infected cells through interactions with PDZ proteins. E4 ORF1 has ben show for Adenovirus 9 to interact with protein involved in tight junction regulation. May play a role in mTOR activation by activating PI3- kinase, thus overriding cellular checkpoint for translation. From Human adenovirus C serotype 2 (HAdV-2) (Human adenovirus 2).
   7107..7209    -  repeat_region  ITR: inverted terminal repeat of human adenovirus serotype 5 inverted
   7229..7283    +  misc_feature   bom (fragment): basis of mobility region from pBR322
   7469..8057    -  rep_origin     ori: high-copy-number ColE1/pMB1/pBR322/pUC origin of replication
   8229..8543    -  CDS            bla(M) (fragment): β-lactamase lacking the signal sequence; bla(M); allows cytosolic expression of β-lactamase
   8588..8857    +  CDS            tnpA (fragment): TN5P_ECOLX - Also known as tnp. Experimental evidence at protein level: Swiss-Prot protein existence level 1. Mediates transposition of transposon Tn5 by a 'cut and paste' mechanism. First, the monomeric transposase binds the 19 bp inverted DNA repeats flanking the transposon. Then, dimerization of the DNA- bound transposase creates a synaptic DNA complex. After nicking of the first DNA strand, excision of the transposon proceeds through a series of intermediates. The transposase then mediates the insertion of the transposon at a new site by strand transfer. The activity of the wild- type tran
   8889..9683    +  CDS            NeoR/KanR: aminoglycoside phosphotransferase from Tn5; aph(3')-II (or nptII); confers resistance to neomycin, kanamycin, and G418 (Geneticin®)
   9693..9709    -  rep_origin     f1 ori (fragment): f1 bacteriophage origin of replication; arrow indicates direction of (+) strand synthesis
>Addgene plasmid #245955 | huCof WT SSR RedTrack | addgene full sequence | sequence record 490153 | Addgene NGS Result
GCTCATTTTTTAACCAATAGGCCGAAATCGGCAAAATCCCTTATAAATCAAAAGAATAGACCGAGATAGG
GT
[37 nt withheld, positions 73-109]
AAAGAACGTGGACTCCAACGTCAAAGG
[49 nt withheld, positions 137-185]
T
[91 nt withheld, positions 187-277]
G
[124 nt withheld, positions 279-402]
CCATTCGCCATTCAGGATCGAATTAATTCTTAATTAACATCATCAATAATATACCTTATTTTGGATTGAA
GCCAATATGATAATGAGGGGGTGGAGTTTGTGACGTGGCGCGGGGCGTGGGAACGGGGCGGGTGACGTAG
TAGTGTGGCGGAAGTGTGATGTTGCAAGTGTGGCGGAACACATGTAAGCGACGGATGTGGCAAAAGTGAC
GTTTTTGGTGTGCGCCGGTGTACACAGGAAGTGACAATTTTCGCGCGGTTTTAGGCGGATGTTGTAGTAA
ATTTGGGCGTAACCGAGTAAGATTTGGCCATTTTCGCGGGAAAACTGAATAAGAGGAAGTGAAATCTGAA
TAATTTTGTGTTACTCATAGCGCGTAATATTTGTCTAGGGCCGCGGGGACTTTGACCGTTTACGTGGAGA
CTCGCCCAGGTGTTTTTCTCAGGTGTTTTCCGCGTTCCGGGTCAAAGTTGGCGTTTTATTATTATAGTCA
GTCGAGTCTAGCAAGCTAGCTTGATCGCGTTAAGATACATTGATGAGTTTGGACAAACCACAACTAGAAT
GCAGTGAAAAAAATGCTTTATTTGTGAAATTTGTGATGCTATTGCTTTATTTGTAACCATTATAAGCTGC
AATAAACAAGTTAACAACAACAATTGCATTCATTTTATGTTTCAGGTTCAGGGGGAGGTGTGGGAGGTTT
TTTAAAGCAAGTAAAACCTCTACAAATGTGGTATGGCTGATTATGATCTTGTGGTATGGCTGATTATGAT
CTAGAGTCGCGGCCAATTCTTAGGCGCCGGTGGAGTGGCGGCCCTCGGCGCGCTCGTACTGTTCCACGAT
GGTGTAGTCCTCGTTGTGGGAGGTGATGTCCAGCTTGATGTCGGTCTTGTAGGCGCCGGGCAGCTGCACG
GGCTTCTTGGCCATGTAGGTGGTCTTGACCTCGGCGTCGTAGTGGCCGCCGTCCTTCAGCTTCAGCCTCA
TCTTGATCTCGCCCTTCAGGGCGCCGTCCTCGGGGTACATCCGCTCGGTGGAGGCCTCCCAGCCCATGGT
CTTCTTCTGCATTACGGGGCCGTCGGAGGGGAAGTTGGTGCCGCGCAGCTTCACCTTGTAGATGAACTCG
CCGTCCTGCAGGGAGGAGTCCTGGGTCACGGTCACCACGCCGCCGTCCTCGAAGTTCATCACGCGCTCCC
ACTTGAAGCCCTCGGGGAAGGACAGCTTCAAGTAGTCGGGGATGTCGGCGGGGTGCTTCACGTAGGCCTT
GGAGCCGTACTGGAACTGAGGGGACAGGATGTCCCAGGCGAAGGGCAGGGGGCCGCCCTTGGTCACCTTC
AGCTTGGCGGTCTGGGTGCCCTCGTAGGGGCGGCCCTCGCCCTCGCCCTCGATCTCGAACTCGTGGCCGT
TCACGGAGCCCTCCATGCGCACCTTGAAGCGCATGAACTCCTTGATGACGTCCTCGGAGGAGGCCATCGG
ATCCCGGTAGCGCTAGCGGATCTGACGGTTCACTAAACCAGCTCTGCTTATATAGACCTCCCACCGTACA
CGCCTACCGCCCATTTGCGTCAATGGGGCGGAGTTGTTACGACATTTTGGAAAGTCCCGTTGATTTTGGT
GCCAAAACAAACTCCCATTGACGTCAATGGGGTGGAGACTTGGAAATCCCCGTGAGTCAAACCGCTATCC
ACGCCCATTGATGTACTGCCAAAACCGCATCACCATGGTAATAGCGATGACTAATACGTAGATGTACTGC
CAAGTAGGAAAGTCCCATAAGGTCATGTACTGGGCATAATGCCAGGCGGGCCATTTACCGTCATTGACGT
CAATAGGGGGCGTACTTGGCATATGATACACTTGATGTACTGCCAAGTGGGCAGTTTACCGTAAATACTC
CACCCATTGACGTCAATGGAAAGTCCCTATTGGCGTTACTATGGGAACATACGTCATTATTGACGTCAAT
GGGCGGGGGTCGTTGGGCGGTCAGCCAGGCGGGCCATTTACCGTAAGTTATGTAACGCGGAACTCCATAT
ATGGGCTATGAACTAATGACCCCGTAATTGATTACTATTAATCACTAGCAGATCGTCGATAAACCTCCGC
GTTAAGATACATTGATGAGTTTGGACAAACCACAACTAGAATGCAGTGAAAAAAATGCTTTATTTGTGAA
ATTTGTGATGCTATTGCTTTATTTGTAACCATTATAAGCTGCAATAAACAAGTTAACAACAACAATTGCA
TTCATTTTATGTTTCAGGTTCAGGGGGAGGTGTGGGAGGTTTTTTAAAGCAAGTAAAACCTCTACAAATG
TGGTATGGCTGATTATGATCAGTTATCTAGATCCGGTGGATCGGATATCTTATCTAGAAGCTTGATATCC
TCACAAAGGCTTGCCCTCCAGGGAGATGACCGCACTGCCCCCCAGCTTCTCTGCCAGGGTGCAGCGGTCC
TTGACCTCCTCGTAGCAGTTTGCTTGCAATTCATGCTTGATCCCTGTCAGCTTCTTCTTGATGGCGTCCT
TGGAGCTGGCATAAATCATTTTGCTCTTAAGGGGCGCAGACTCGGGGGCCCAGAAGATAAACACCAGATC
CTCCTTCTTGCTCTCCTTGGTCTCATAGGTTGCATCATAGAGGGCATAGCGGCAGTCCTTATCTGGCAGC
ATTTTCACAAACGTCGCGTAGGGATCGTCGACAGTCTGGCCCACATCGCCCACCAGGATCTCCTTGCCCT
CCTCCAGGATGATGTTCTTCTTGTCCTCACTCAGGCAGAAGAGCACCGCCTTCTTGCGCTTCTTCACCTC
CTCTGGGGTTGAGCTCTTACGCACCTTCATGTCGTTGAACACCTTGATGACACCATCAGAGACAGCCACA
CCGGAGGCCATGGTGGTGAATTCCTGCAGCCCGGGGGATCTCTAGCGGATCTGACGGTTCACTAAACCAG
CTCTGCTTATATAGACCTCCCACCGTACACGCCTACCGCCCATTTGCGTCAATGGGGCGGAGTTGTTACG
ACATTTTGGAAAGTCCCGTTGATTTTGGTGCCAAAACAAACTCCCATTGACGTCAATGGGGTGGAGACTT
GGAAATCCCCGTGAGTCAAACCGCTATCCACGCCCATTGATGTACTGCCAAAACCGCATCACCATGGTAA
TAGCGATGACTAATACGTAGATGTACTGCCAAGTAGGAAAGTCCCATAAGGTCATGTACTGGGCATAATG
CCAGGCGGGCCATTTACCGTCATTGACGTCAATAGGGGGCGTACTTGGCATATGATACACTTGATGTACT
GCCAAGTGGGCAGTTTACCGTAAATACTCCACCCATTGACGTCAATGGAAAGTCCCTATTGGCGTTACTA
TGGGAACATACGTCATTATTGACGTCAATGGGCGGGGGTCGTTGGGCGGTCAGCCAGGCGGGCCATTTAC
CGTAAGTTATGTAACGCGGAACTCCATATATGGGCTATGAACTAATGACCCCGTAATTGATTACTATTAG
ACGTTTATCACTGCTAGAGGATCTGGGCGTGGTTAAGGGTGGGAAAGAATATATAAGGTGGGGGTCTTAT
GTAGTTTTGTATCTGTTTTGCAGCAGCCGCCGCCGCCATGAGCACCAACTCGTTTGATGGAAGCATTGTG
AGCTCATATTTGACAACGCGCATGCCCCCATGGGCCGGGGTGCGTCAGAATGTGATGGGCTCCAGCATTG
ATGGTCGCCCCGTCCTGCCCGCAAACTCTACTACCTTGACCTACGAGACCGTGTCTGGAACGCCGTTGGA
GACTGCAGCCTCCGCCGCCGCTTCAGCCGCTGCAGCCACCGCCCGCGGGATTGTGACTGACTTTGCTTTC
CTGAGCCCGCTTGCAAGCAGTGCAGCTTCCCGTTCATCCGCCCGCGATGACAAGTTGACGGCTCTTTTGG
CACAATTGGATTCTTTGACCCGGGAACTTAATGTCGTTTCTCAGCAGCTGTTGGATCTGCGCCAGCAGGT
TTCTGCCCTGAAGGCTTCCTCCCCTCCCAATGCGGTTTAAAACATAAATAAAAAACCAGACTCTGTTTGG
ATTTGGATCAAGCAAGTGTCTTGCTGTCTTTATTTAGGGGTTTTGCGCGCGCGGTAGGCCCGGGACCAGC
GGTCTCGGTCGTTGAGGGTCCTGTGTATTTTTTCCAGGACGTGGTAAAGGTGACTCTGGATGTTCAGATA
CATGGGCATAAGCCCGTCTCTGGGGTGGAGGTAGCACCACTGCAGAGCTTCATGCTGCGGGGTGGTGTTG
TAGATGATCCAGTCGTAGCAGGAGCGCTGGGCGTGGTGCCTAAAAATGTCTTTCAGTAGCAAGCTGATTG
CCAGGGGCAGGCCCTTGGTGTAAGTGTTTACAAAGCGGTTAAGCTGGGATGGGTGCATACGTGGGGATAT
GAGATGCATCTTGGACTGTATTTTTAGGTTGGCTATGTTCCCAGCCATATCCCTCCGGGGATTCATGTTG
TGCAGAACCACCAGCACAGTGTATCCGGTGCACTTGGGAAATTTGTCATGTAGCTTAGAAGGAAATGCGT
GGAAGAACTTGGAGACGCCCTTGTGACCTCCAAGATTTTCCATGCATTCGTCCATAATGATGGCAATGGG
CCCACGGGCGGCGGCCTGGGCGAAGATATTTCTGGGATCACTAACGTCATAGTTGTGTTCCAGGATGAGA
TCGTCATAGGCCATTTTTACAAAGCGCGGGCGGAGGGTGCCAGACTGCGGTATAATGGTTCCATCCGGCC
CAGGGGCGTAGTTACCCTCACAGATTTGCATTTCCCACGCTTTGAGTTCAGATGGGGGGATCATGTCTAC
CTGCGGGGCGATGAAGAAAACGGTTTCCGGGGTAGGGGAGATCAGCTGGGAAGAAAGCAGGTTCCTGAGC
AGCTGCGACTTACCGCAGCCGGTGGGCCCGTAAATCACACCTATTACCGGCTGCAACTGGTAGTTAAGAG
AGCTGCAGCTGCCGTCATCCCTGAGCAGGGGGGCCACTTCGTTAAGCATGTCCCTGACTCGCATGTTTTC
CCTGACCAAATCCGCCAGAAGGCGCTCGCCGCCCAGCGATAGCAGTTCTTGCAAGGAAGCAAAGTTTTTC
AACGGTTTGAGACCGTCCGCCGTAGGCATGCTTTTGAGCGTTTGACCAAGCAGTTCCAGGCGGTCCCACA
GCTCGGTCACCTGCTCTACGGCATCTCGATCCAGCATATCTCCTCGTTTCGCGGGTTGGGGCGGCTTTCG
CTGTACGGCAGTAGTCGGTGCTCGTCCAGACGGGCCAGGGTCATGTCTTTCCACGGGCGCAGGGTCCTCG
TCAGCGTAGTCTGGGTCACGGTGAAGGGGTGCGCTCCGGGCTGCGCGCTGGCCAGGGTGCGCTTGAGGCT
GGTCCTGCTGGTGCTGAAGCGCTGCCGGTCTTCGCCCTGCGCGTCGGCCAGGTAGCATTTGACCATGGTG
TCATAGTCCAGCCCCTCCGCGGCGTGGCCCTTGGCGCGCAGCTTGCCCTTGGAGGAGGCGCCGCACGAGG
GGCAGTGCAGACTTTTGAGGGCGTAGAGCTTGGGCGCGAGAAATACCGATTCCGGGGAGTAGGCATCCGC
GCCGCAGGCCCCGCAGACGGTCTCGCATTCCACGAGCCAGGTGAGCTCTGGCCGTTCGGGGTCAAAAACC
AGGTTTCCCCCATGCTTTTTGATGCGTTTCTTACCTCTGGTTTCCATGAGCCGGTGTCCACGCTCGGTGA
CGAAAAGGCTGTCCGTGTCCCCGTATACAGACTTGAGAGGGAGTTTAAACGAATTCAATAGCTTGTTGCA
TGGGCGGCGATATAAAATGCAAGGTGCTGCTCAAAAAATCAGGCAAAGCCTCGCGCAAAAAAGAAAGCAC
ATCGTAGTCATGCTCATGCAGATAAAGGCAGGTAAGCTCCGGAACCACCACAGAAAAAGACACCATTTTT
CTCTCAAACATGTCTGCGGGTTTCTGCATAAACACAAAATAAAATAACAAAAAAACATTTAAACATTAGA
AGCCTGTCTTACAACAGGAAAAACAACCCTTATAAGCATAAGACGGACTACGGCCATGCCGGCGTGACCG
TAAAAAAACTGGTCACCGTGATTAAAAAGCACCACCGACAGCTCCTCGGTCATGTCCGGAGTCATAATGT
AAGACTCGGTAAACACATCAGGTTGATTCACATCGGTCAGTGCTAAAAAGCGACCGAAATAGCCCGGGGG
AATACATACCCGCAGGCGTAGAGACAACATTACAGCCCCCATAGGAGGTATAACAAAATTAATAGGAGAG
AAAAACACATAAACACCTGAAAAACCCTCCTGCCTAGGCAAAATAGCACCCTCCCGCTCCAGAACAACAT
ACAGCGCTTCCACAGCGGCAGCCATAACAGTCAGCCTTACCAGTAAAAAAGAAAACCTATTAAAAAAACA
CCACTCGACACGGCACCAGCTCAATCAGTCACAGTGTAAAAAAGGGCCAAGTGCAGAGCGAGTATATATA
GGACTAAAAAATGACGTAACGGTTAAAGTCCACAAAAAACACCCAGAAAACCGCACGCGAACCTACGCCC
AGAAACGAAAGCCAAAAAACCCACAACTTCCTCAAATCGTCACTTCCGTTTTCCCACGTTACGTCACTTC
CCATTTTAAGAAAACTACAATTCCCAACACATACAAGTTACTCCGCCCTAAAACCTACGTCACCCGCCCC
GTTCCCACGCCCCGCGCCACGTCACAAACTCCACCCCCTCATTATCATATTGGCTTCAATCCAAAATAAG
GTATATTATTGATGATGTTAATTAACATGCATGGATCCATATGCGGTGTGAAATACCGCACAGATGCGTA
AGGAGAAAATACCGCATCAGGCGCTCTTCCGCTTCCTCGCTCACTGACTCGCTGCGCTCGGTCGTTCGGC
TGCGGCGAGCGGTATCAGCTCACTCAAAGGCGGTAATACGGTTATCCACAGAATCAGGGGATAACGCAGG
AAAGAACATGTGAGCAAAAGGCCAGCAAAAGGCCAGGAACCGTAAAAAGGCCGCGTTGCTGGCGTTTTTC
CATAGGCTCCGCCCCCCTGACGAGCATCACAAAAATCGACGCTCAAGTCAGAGGTGGCGAAACCCGACAG
GACTATAAAGATACCAGGCGTTTCCCCCTGGAAGCTCCCTCGTGCGCTCTCCTGTTCCGACCCTGCCGCT
TACCGGATACCTGTCCGCCTTTCTCCCTTCGGGAAGCGTGGCGCTTTCTCATAGCTCACGCTGTAGGTAT
CTCAGTTCGGTGTAGGTCGTTCGCTCCAAGCTGGGCTGTGTGCACGAACCCCCCGTTCAGCCCGACCGCT
GCGCCTTATCCGGTAACTATCGTCTTGAGTCCAACCCGGTAAGACACGACTTATCGCCACTGGCAGCAGC
CACTGGTAACAGGATTAGCAGAGCGAGGTATGTAGGCGGTGCTACAGAGTTCTTGAAGTGGTGGCCTAAC
TACGGCTACACTAGAAGGACAGTATTTGGTATCTGCGCTCTGCTGAAGCCAGTTACCTTCGGAAAAAGAG
TTGGTAGCTCTTGATCCGGCAAACAAACCACCGCTGGTAGCGGTGGTTTTTTTGTTTGCAAGCAGCAGAT
TACGCGCAGAAAAAAAGGATCTCAAGAAGATCCTTTGATCTTTTCTACGGGGTCTGACGCTCAGTGGAAC
GAAAACTCACGTTAAGGGATTTTGGTCATGAGATTATCAAAAAGGATCTTCACCTAGATCCTTTTAAATT
AAAAATGAAGTTTTAAATCAATCTAAAGTATATATGAGTAAACTTGGTCTGACAGTTACCAATGCTTAAT
CAGTGAGGCACCTATCTCAGCGATCTGTCTATTTCGTTCATCCATAGTTGCCTGACTCCCCGTCGTGTAG
ATAACTACGATACGGGAGGGCTTACCATCTGGCCCCAGTGCTGCAATGATACCGCGAGACCCACGCTCAC
CGGCTCCAGATTTATCAGCAATAAACCAGCCAGCCGGAAGGGCCGAGCGCAGAAGTGGTCCTGCAACTTT
ATCCGCCTCCATCCAGTCTATTAATTGTTGCCGGGAAGCTAGAGTAAGTAGTTCGCCAGTTAATAGTTTG
CGCAACGTTGTTGCCATTGCTGCAGCCATGAGATTATCAAAAAGGATCTTCACCTAGATCCTTTTCACGT
AGAAAGCCAGTCCGCAGAAACGGTGCTGACCCCGGATGAATGTCAGCTACTGGGCTATCTGGACAAGGGA
AAACGCAAGCGCAAAGAGAAAGCAGGTAGCTTGCAGTGGGCTTACATGGCGATAGCTAGACTGGGCGGTT
TTATGGACAGCAAGCGAACCGGAATTGCCAGCTGGGGCGCCCTCTGGTAAGGTTGGGAAGCCCTGCAAAG
TAAACTGGATGGCTTTCTTGCCGCCAAGGATCTGATGGCGCAGGGGATCAAGCTCTGATCAAGAGACAGG
ATGAGGATCGTTTCGCATGATTGAACAAGATGGATTGCACGCAGGTTCTCCGGCCGCTTGGGTGGAGAGG
CTATTCGGCTATGACTGGGCACAACAGACAATCGGCTGCTCTGATGCCGCCGTGTTCCGGCTGTCAGCGC
AGGGGCGCCCGGTTCTTTTTGTCAAGACCGACCTGTCCGGTGCCCTGAATGAACTGCAAGACGAGGCAGC
GCGGCTATCGTGGCTGGCCACGACGGGCGTTCCTTGCGCAGCTGTGCTCGACGTTGTCACTGAAGCGGGA
AGGGACTGGCTGCTATTGGGCGAAGTGCCGGGGCAGGATCTCCTGTCATCTCACCTTGCTCCTGCCGAGA
AAGTATCCATCATGGCTGATGCAATGCGGCGGCTGCATACGCTTGATCCGGCTACCTGCCCATTCGACCA
CCAAGCGAAACATCGCATCGAGCGAGCACGTACTCGGATGGAAGCCGGTCTTGTCGATCAGGATGATCTG
GACGAAGAGCATCAGGGGCTCGCGCCAGCCGAACTGTTCGCCAGGCTCAAGGCGAGCATGCCCGACGGCG
AGGATCTCGTCGTGACCCATGGCGATGCCTGCTTGCCGAATATCATGGTGGAAAATGGCCGCTTTTCTGG
ATTCATCGACTGTGGCCGGCTGGGTGTGGCGGACCGCTATCAGGACATAGCGTTGGCTACCCGTGATATT
GCTGAAGAGCTTGGCGGCGAATGGGCTGACCGCTTCCTCGTGCTTTACGGTATCGCCGCTCCCGATTCGC
AGCGCATCGCCTTCTATCGCCTTCTTGACGAGTTCTTCTGAATTTTGTTAAAATTTTTGTTAAATCA
